>Addgene plasmid #17653 | pEGFP-D50 lamin A | addgene full sequence | sequence record 194449 | Addgene NGS Result
TAGTTATTAATAGTAATCAATTACGGGGTCATTAGTTCATAGCCCATATATGGAGTTCCGCGTTACATAA
CTTACGGTAAATGGCCCGCCTGGCTGACCGCCCAACGACCCCCGCCCATTGACGTCAATAATGACGTATG
TTCCCATAGTAACGCCAATAGGGACTTTCCATTGACGTCAATGGGTGGAGTATTTACGGTAAACTGCCCA
CTTGGCAGTACATCAAGTGTATCATATGCCAAGTACGCCCCCTATTGACGTCAATGACGGTAAATGGCCC
GCCTGGCATTATGCCCAGTACATGACCTTATGGGACTTTCCTACTTGGCAGTACATCTACGTATTAGTCA
TCGCTATTACCATGGTGATGCGGTTTTGGCAGTACATCAATGGGCGTGGATAGCGGTTTGACTCACGGGG
ATTTCCAAGTCTCCACCCCATTGACGTCAATGGGAGTTTGTTTTGGCACCAAAATCAACGGGACTTTCCA
AAATGTCGTAACAACTCCGCCCCATTGACGCAAATGGGCGGTAGGCGTGTACGGTGGGAGGTCTATATAA
GCAGAGCTGGTTTAGTGAACCGTCAGATCCGCTAGCGCTACCGGTCGCCACCATGGTGAGCAAGGGCGAG
GAGCTGTTCACCGGGGTGGTGCCCATCCTGGTCGAGCTGGACGGCGACGTAAACGGCCACAAGTTCAGCG
TGTCCGGCGAGGGCGAGGGCGATGCCACCTACGGCAAGCTGACCCTGAAGTTCATCTGCACCACCGGCAA
GCTGCCCGTGCCCTGGCCCACCCTCGTGACCACCCTGACCTACGGCGTGCAGTGCTTCAGCCGCTACCCC
GACCACATGAAGCAGCACGACTTCTTCAAGTCCGCCATGCCCGAAGGCTACGTCCAGGAGCGCACCATCT
TCTTCAAGGACGACGGCAACTACAAGACCCGCGCCGAGGTGAAGTTCGAGGGCGACACCCTGGTGAACCG
CATCGAGCTGAAGGGCATCGACTTCAAGGAGGACGGCAACATCCTGGGGCACAAGCTGGAGTACAACTAC
AACAGCCACAACGTCTATATCATGGCCGACAAGCAGAAGAACGGCATCAAGGTGAACTTCAAGATCCGCC
ACAACATCGAGGACGGCAGCGTGCAGCTCGCCGACCACTACCAGCAGAACACCCCCATCGGCGACGGCCC
CGTGCTGCTGCCCGACAACCACTACCTGAGCACCCAGTCCGCCCTGAGCAAAGACCCCAACGAGAAGCGC
GATCACATGGTCCTGCTGGAGTTCGTGACCGCCGCCGGGATCACTCTCGGCATGGACGAGCTGTACAAGT
CCGGACTCAGATCTCGAGCTCAAGCTTCGAATTCTGCAGTCGACGGTACCGCGGGCAGCGCTGCCAACCT
GCCGGCCATGGAGACCCCGTCCCAGCGGCGCGCCACCCGCAGCGGGGCGCAGGCCAGCTCCACTCCGCTG
TCGCCCACCCGCATCACCCGGCTGCAGGAGAAGGAGGACCTGCAGGAGCTCAATGATCGCTTGGCGGTCT
ACATCGACCGTGTGCGCTCGCTGGAAACGGAGAACGCAGGGCTGCGCCTTCGCATCACCGAGTCTGAAGA
GGTGGTCAGCCGCGAGGTGTCCGGCATCAAGGCCGCCTACGAGGCCGAGCTCGGGGATGCCCGCAAGACC
CTTGACTCAGTAGCCAAGGAGCGCGCCCGCCTGCAGCTGGAGCTGAGCAAAGTGCGTGAGGAGTTTAAGG
AGCTGAAAGCGCGCAATACCAAGAAGGAGGGTGACCTGATAGCTGCTCAGGCTCGGCTGAAGGACCTGGA
GGCTCTGCTGAACTCCAAGGAGGCCGCACTGAGCACTGCTCTCAGTGAGAAGCGCACGCTGGAGGGCGAG
CTGCATGATCTGCGGGGCCAGGTGGCCAAGCTTGAGGCAGCCCTAGGTGAGGCCAAGAAGCAACTTCAGG
ATGAGATGCTGCGGCGGGTGGATGCTGAGAACAGGCTGCAGACCATGAAGGAGGAACTGGACTTCCAGAA
GAACATCTACAGTGAGGAGCTGCGTGAGACCAAGCGCCGTCATGAGACCCGACTGGTGGAGATTGACAAT
GGGAAGCAGCGTGAGTTTGAGAGCCGGCTGGCGGATGCGCTGCAGGAACTGCGGGCCCAGCATGAGGACC
AGGTGGAGCAGTATAAGAAGGAGCTGGAGAAGACTTATTCTGCCAAGCTGGACAATGCCAGGCAGTCTGC
TGAGAGGAACAGCAACCTGGTGGGGGCTGCCCACGAGGAGCTGCAGCAGTCGCGCATCCGCATCGACAGC
CTCTCTGCCCAGCTCAGCCAGCTCCAGAAGCAGCTGGCAGCCAAGGAGGCGAAGCTTCGAGACCTGGAGG
ACTCACTGGCCCGTGAGCGGGACACCAGCCGGCGGCTGCTGGCGGAAAAGGAGCGGGAGATGGCCGAGAT
GCGGGCAAGGATGCAGCAGCAGCTGGACGAGTACCAGGAGCTTCTGGACATCAAGCTGGCCCTGGACATG
GAGATCCACGCCTACCGCAAGCTCTTGGAGGGCGAGGAGGAGAGGCTACGCCTGTCCCCCAGCCCTACCT
CGCAGCGCAGCCGTGGCCGTGCTTCCTCTCACTCATCCCAGACACAGGGTGGGGGCAGCGTCACCAAAAA
GCGCAAACTGGAGTCCACTGAGAGCCGCAGCAGCTTCTCACAGCACGCACGCACTAGCGGGCGCGTGGCC
GTGGAGGAGGTGGATGAGGAGGGCAAGTTTGTCCGGCTGCGCAACAAGTCCAATGAGGACCAGTCCATGG
GCAATTGGCAGATCAAGCGCCAGAATGGAGATGATCCCTTGCTGACTTACCGGTTCCCACCAAAGTTCAC
CCTGAAGGCTGGGCAGGTGGTGACGATCTGGGCTGCAGGAGCTGGGGCCACCCACAGCCCCCCTACCGAC
CTGGTGTGGAAGGCACAGAACACCTGGGGCTGCGGGAACAGCCTGCGTACGGCTCTCATCAACTCCACTG
GGGAAGAAGTGGCCATGCGCAAGCTGGTGCGCTCAGTGACTGTGGTTGAGGACGACGAGGATGAGGATGG
AGATGACCTGCTCCATCACCACCACGGCTCCCACTGCAGCAGCTCGGGGGACCCCGCTGAGTACAACCTG
CGCTCGCGCACCGTGCTGTGCGGGACCTGCGGGCAGCCTGCCGACAAGGCATCTGCCAGCGGCTCAGGAG
CCCAGAGCCCCCAGAACTGCAGCATCATGTAATCTGGGACCTGCCAGGCAGGGGTGGGGGTGGAGGCTTC
CTGCGTCCTCCTCACCTCATGCCCACCCCCTGCCCTGCACGTCATGGGAGGGGGCTTGAAGCCAAAGAAA
AATAACCCTTTGGTTTTTTTCTTCTGTATTTTTTTTTCTAAGAGAAGTTATTTTCTACAGTGGTTTTATA
CTGAAGGAAAAACACAAGCAAAAAAAAAAAAAAAAAAAAAAAAAAAAAAAAAAAAAAAAAAAAAAAAAAA
AAAAAAAAAAAAAAAAAAAAAAAAAAAAAAAAAAAAAAAAAAAAAAAAAAAAAAAAAAAAAAAAAAAAAA
AAAAAAAAAAAAAAAAAAAAAAAAAAAAAAAAAAAAAAAAAAAAAAAAAAAAAAAAAAAAAAAAAAAAAA
AAAAAAAAAAAAAAAAAAAAAAAAAAAAAAAAAAAAAAAAAAAAAAAAAAAAAAAAAAAAAAAAAAAAAA
AAAAAAAAAAAAAAAAAAAAAAAAAAAAAAAAAAAAAAAAAAAAAAAAAAAAAAAAAAAAAAAAAAAAAA
AAAAAAAAAGCGTCTAGAAACCCTTTAGATCTGCTGCAGCGGATCCACCGGATCTAGATAACTGATCATA
ATCAGCCATACCACATTTGTAGAGGTTTTACTTGCTTTAAAAAACCTCCCACACCTCCCCCTGAACCTGA
AACATAAAATGAATGCAATTGTTGTTGTTAACTTGTTTATTGCAGCTTATAATGGTTACAAATAAAGCAA
TAGCATCACAAATTTCACAAATAAAGCATTTTTTTCACTGCATTCTAGTTGTGGTTTGTCCAAACTCATC
AATGTATCTTAACGCGTAAATTGTAAGCGTTAATATTTTGTTAAAATTCGCGTTAAATTTTTGTTAAATC
AGCTCATTTTTTAACCAATAGGCCGAAATCGGCAAAATCCCTTATAAATCAAAAGAATAGACCGAGATAG
GGT
[37 nt withheld, positions 4204-4240]
AAAGAACGTGGACTCCAACGTCAAAGG
[49 nt withheld, positions 4268-4316]
T
[91 nt withheld, positions 4318-4408]
G
[124 nt withheld, positions 4410-4533]
CAGGTGGCACTTTTCGGGGAAATGTGCGCGGAACCCCTATTTGTTTATTTTTCTAAATACATTCAAATAT
GTATCCGCTCATGAGACAATAACCCTGATAAATGCTTCAATAATATTGAAAAAGGAAGAGTCCTGAGGCG
GAAAGAACCAGCTGTGGAATGTGTGTCAGTTAGGGTGTGGAAAGTCCCCAGGCTCCCCAGCAGGCAGAAG
TATGCAAAGCATGCATCTCAATTAGTCAGCAACCAGGTGTGGAAAGTCCCCAGGCTCCCCAGCAGGCAGA
AGTATGCAAAGCATGCATCTCAATTAGTCAGCAACCATAGTCCCGCCCCTAACTCCGCCCATCCCGCCCC
TAACTCCGCCCAGTTCCGCCCATTCTCCGCCCCATGGCTGACTAATTTTTTTTATTTATGCAGAGGCCGA
GGCCGCCTCGGCCTCTGAGCTATTCCAGAAGTAGTGAGGAGGCTTTTTTGGAGGCCTAGGCTTTTGCAAA
GATCGATCAAGAGACAGGATGAGGATCGTTTCGCATGATTGAACAAGATGGATTGCACGCAGGTTCTCCG
GCCGCTTGGGTGGAGAGGCTATTCGGCTATGACTGGGCACAACAGACAATCGGCTGCTCTGATGCCGCCG
TGTTCCGGCTGTCAGCGCAGGGGCGCCCGGTTCTTTTTGTCAAGACCGACCTGTCCGGTGCCCTGAATGA
ACTGCAAGACGAGGCAGCGCGGCTATCGTGGCTGGCCACGACGGGCGTTCCTTGCGCAGCTGTGCTCGAC
GTTGTCACTGAAGCGGGAAGGGACTGGCTGCTATTGGGCGAAGTGCCGGGGCAGGATCTCCTGTCATCTC
ACCTTGCTCCTGCCGAGAAAGTATCCATCATGGCTGATGCAATGCGGCGGCTGCATACGCTTGATCCGGC
TACCTGCCCATTCGACCACCAAGCGAAACATCGCATCGAGCGAGCACGTACTCGGATGGAAGCCGGTCTT
GTCGATCAGGATGATCTGGACGAAGAGCATCAGGGGCTCGCGCCAGCCGAACTGTTCGCCAGGCTCAAGG
CGAGCATGCCCGACGGCGAGGATCTCGTCGTGACCCATGGCGATGCCTGCTTGCCGAATATCATGGTGGA
AAATGGCCGCTTTTCTGGATTCATCGACTGTGGCCGGCTGGGTGTGGCGGACCGCTATCAGGACATAGCG
TTGGCTACCCGTGATATTGCTGAAGAGCTTGGCGGCGAATGGGCTGACCGCTTCCTCGTGCTTTACGGTA
TCGCCGCTCCCGATTCGCAGCGCATCGCCTTCTATCGCCTTCTTGACGAGTTCTTCTGAGCGGGACTCTG
GGGTTCGAAATGACCGACCAAGCGACGCCCAACCTGCCATCACGAGATTTCGATTCCACCGCCGCCTTCT
ATGAAAGGTTGGGCTTCGGAATCGTTTTCCGGGACGCCGGCTGGATGATCCTCCAGCGCGGGGATCTCAT
GCTGGAGTTCTTCGCCCACCCTAGGGGGAGGCTAACTGAAACACGGAAGGAGACAATACCGGAAGGAACC
CGCGCTATGACGGCAATAAAAAGACAGAATAAAACGCACGGTGTTGGGTCGTTTGTTCATAAACGCGGGG
TTCGGTCCCAGGGCTGGCACTCTGTCGATACCCCACCGAGACCCCATTGGGGCCAATACGCCCGCGTTTC
TTCCTTTTCCCCACCCCACCCCCCAAGTTCGGGTGAAGGCCCAGGGCTCGCAGCCAACGTCGGGGCGGCA
GGCCCTGCCATAGCCTCAGGTTACTCATATATACTTTAGATTGATTTAAAACTTCATTTTTAATTTAAAA
GGATCTAGGTGAAGATCCTTTTTGATAATCTCATGACCAAAATCCCTTAACGTGAGTTTTCGTTCCACTG
AGCGTCAGACCCCGTAGAAAAGATCAAAGGATCTTCTTGAGATCCTTTTTTTCTGCGCGTAATCTGCTGC
TTGCAAACAAAAAAACCACCGCTACCAGCGGTGGTTTGTTTGCCGGATCAAGAGCTACCAACTCTTTTTC
CGAAGGTAACTGGCTTCAGCAGAGCGCAGATACCAAATACTGTTCTTCTAGTGTAGCCGTAGTTAGGCCA
CCACTTCAAGAACTCTGTAGCACCGCCTACATACCTCGCTCTGCTAATCCTGTTACCAGTGGCTGCTGCC
AGTGGCGATAAGTCGTGTCTTACCGGGTTGGACTCAAGACGATAGTTACCGGATAAGGCGCAGCGGTCGG
GCTGAACGGGGGGTTCGTGCACACAGCCCAGCTTGGAGCGAACGACCTACACCGAACTGAGATACCTACA
GCGTGAGCTATGAGAAAGCGCCACGCTTCCCGAAGGGAGAAAGGCGGACAGGTATCCGGTAAGCGGCAGG
GTCGGAACAGGAGAGCGCACGAGGGAGCTTCCAGGGGGAAACGCCTGGTATCTTTATAGTCCTGTCGGGT
TTCGCCACCTCTGACTTGAGCGTCGATTTTTGTGATGCTCGTCAGGGGGGCGGAGCCTATGGAAAAACGC
CAGCAACGCGGCCTTTTTACGGTTCCTGGCCTTTTGCTGGCCTTTTGCTCACATGTTCTTTCCTGCGTTA
TCCCCTGATTCTGTGGATAACCGTATTACCGCCATGCAT
Features (pLannotate 1.2.2; 15 found; start..end, strand, type, name):
     61..364     +  enhancer       CMV enhancer: human cytomegalovirus immediate early enhancer
    365..568     +  promoter       CMV promoter: human cytomegalovirus (CMV) immediate early promoter
    613..1329    +  CDS            EGFP: EGFP is a basic (constitutively fluorescent) green fluorescent protein published in 1996, derived from Aequorea victoria. It is reported to be a rapidly-maturing weak dimer with moderate acid sensitivity.
   1330..1386    +  misc_feature   MCS (fragment): multiple cloning site
   1408..3225    +  CDS            LMNA (fragment): LMNA_HUMAN - Also known as LMN1. Experimental evidence at protein level: Swiss-Prot protein existence level 1. Prelamin-A/C can accelerate smooth muscle cell senescence. It acts to disrupt mitosis and induce DNA damage in vascular smooth muscle cells (VSMCs), leading to mitotic failure, genomic instability, and premature senescence. From Homo sapiens (Human).
   3843..3927    +  CDS            large T antigen (fragment): large T antigen from SV40 (simian virus 40)
   3950..4071    +  polyA_signal   SV40 poly(A) signal: SV40 polyadenylation signal
   4105..4533    -  rep_origin     f1 ori (sequence partly withheld): f1 bacteriophage origin of replication; arrow indicates direction of (+) strand synthesis
   4560..4664    +  promoter       AmpR promoter: bla
   4666..5023    +  promoter       SV40 promoter: SV40 enhancer and early promoter
   5058..5852    +  CDS            NeoR/KanR: aminoglycoside phosphotransferase from Tn5; aph(3')-II (or nptII); confers resistance to neomycin, kanamycin, and G418 (Geneticin®)
   5873..6025    +  CDS            ble (fragment): BLE_KLEPN - Experimental evidence at protein level: Swiss-Prot protein existence level 1. Binding protein with a strong affinity to the bleomycin family of antibiotics. Binds to CL990; an antimitotic-antibiotic compound. From Klebsiella pneumoniae.
   6084..6131    +  polyA_signal   HSV TK poly(A) signal: herpes simplex virus thymidine kinase polyadenylation signal (Cole and Stacy, 1985)
   6222..6238    -  polyA_signal   bGH poly(A) signal (fragment): bovine growth hormone polyadenylation signal
   6460..7048    +  rep_origin     ori: high-copy-number ColE1/pMB1/pBR322/pUC origin of replication
