[The description below was written by a language model from this plasmid's Addgene catalogue record and pLannotate feature annotations shown in this document.]
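Description:
pEGFP-D50 lamin A is a mammalian expression plasmid built on the Clontech pEGFP-C1 backbone that produces an EGFP-tagged form of the human lamin A mutant known as progerin. The insert is human LMNA cDNA carrying the Delta 50 mutation, an internal deletion of 50 amino acids in the globular tail domain, which is the lamin A variant associated with Hutchinson-Gilford progeria syndrome. It was cloned between the SacII and BamHI sites of the multiple cloning site, both of which remain intact, so that EGFP sits at the N terminus of the lamin protein. Transcription is driven by the human cytomegalovirus immediate early enhancer and promoter, and the transcript is terminated by the SV40 polyadenylation signal downstream of the insert.

The sequenced plasmid is about 7.2 kb. It is maintained in E. coli at high copy through a ColE1/pUC-type origin, and it also carries an f1 phage origin. A single Tn5 aminoglycoside phosphotransferase gene (NeoR/KanR) serves as a dual marker. A bacterial bla-type promoter drives it for kanamycin selection in bacteria, while the adjacent SV40 enhancer/early promoter and the HSV TK polyadenylation signal allow G418 selection of stably transfected mammalian cells. The short annotated fragments of SV40 large T antigen, ble and the bGH poly(A) signal are most likely backbone remnants or partial annotation matches rather than functional elements.

The construct is suited to transient or stable expression of fluorescent progerin in cultured mammalian cells. This allows the mutant protein's localisation and its effects on nuclear architecture to be followed by microscopy, in keeping with the associated study on the cellular phenotype of progeria.
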