Addgene plasmid #17653: pEGFP-D50 lamin A
Depositing lab: Tom Misteli. Depositing organization: National Cancer Institute (NCI). Publication: Reversal of the cellular phenotype in the premature aging disease Hutchinson-Gilford progeria syndrome. Scaffidi P, Misteli T. Nat Med. 2005 Apr . 11(4):440-5. 10.1038/nm1204 PubMed 15750600.
Backbone
  Vector backbone: pEGFP-C1
  Backbone manufacturer: Clontech
  Backbone size w/o insert (bp): 4730
  Vector type: Mammalian Expression
  Selectable markers: Neomycin (select with G418)
Growth in bacteria
  Bacterial resistance: Kanamycin, 50 μg/mL
  Growth temperature: 37°C
  Growth strain: DH5alpha
  Copy number: High Copy
Gene/Insert
  Gene/Insert name: D50 lamin A (alt names: lamin A; progerin)
  Species: H. sapiens (human)
  Mutation: Delta 50 (50 aa internal deletion in globular tail domain)
  Entrez Gene: LMNA (a.k.a. CDCD1, CDDC, CMD1A, CMT2B1, EMD2, FPL, FPLD, FPLD2, HGPS, IDC, LDP1, LFP, LGMD1B, LMN1, LMNC, LMNL1, MADA, PRO1)
  Promoter: CMV
  Tag / fusion protein: EGFP (N terminal on backbone)
  Cloning method: Restriction Enzyme; 5′ cloning site SacII (not destroyed); 3′ cloning site BamHI (not destroyed)
  Sequencing primers: 5′ EGFP-C; 3′ SV40pA-R
Terms and licenses: Academic/Nonprofit Terms; Industry Terms: Not Available to Industry
How to cite: pEGFP-D50 lamin A was a gift from Tom Misteli (Addgene plasmid # 17653 ; http://n2t.net/addgene:17653 ; RRID:Addgene_17653)
