>Addgene plasmid #17653 | pEGFP-D50 lamin A | addgene partial sequence | sequence record 23551 | 17643 with EGFP-C
TCTGGCATGGAGAGCTGTACAAGTCCGGACTCAGATCTCGAGCTCAAGCTTCGAATTCTGCAGTCGACGG
TACCGCGGGCAGCGCTGCCAACCTGCCGGCCATGGAGACCCCGTCCCAGCGGCGCGCCACCCGCAGCGGG
GCGCAGGCCAGCTCCACTCCGCTGTCGCCCACCCGCATCACCCGGCTGCAGGAGAAGGAGGACCTGCAGG
AGCTCAATGATCGCTTGGCGGTCTACATCGACCGTGTGCGCTCGCTGGAAACGGAGAACGCAGGGCTGCG
CCTTCGCATCACCGAGTCTGAAGAGGTGGTCAGCCGCGAGGTGTCCGGCATCAAGGCCGCCTACGAGGCC
GAGCTCGGGGATGCCCGCAAGACCCTTGACTCAGTAGCCAAGGAGCGCGCCCGCCTGCAGCTGGAGCTGA
GCAAAGTGCGTGAGGAGTTTAAGGAGCTGAAAGCGCGCAATACCAAGAAGGAGGGTGACCTGATAGCTGC
TCAGGCTCGGCTGAAGGACCTGGAGGCTCTGCTGAACTCCAAGGAGGCCGCACTGAGCACTGCTCTCAGT
GAGAAGCGCACGCTGGAGGGCGAGCTGCATGATCTGCGGGGCCAGGTGGCCAAGCTTGAGGCAGCCCTAG
GTGAGGCCAAGAAGCAACTTCAGGATGAGATGCTGCGGCGGGTGGATGCTGAGAACAGGCTGCAGACCAT
GAAGGAGGAACTGGACTTCCAGAAGAACATCTACAGTGAGGAGCTGCGTGAGACAAGCGCCGTTNNAACC
CCACTNGGGNAATTTAAATGGAAACCCCTNATTTTAAAACNGNTNCNAATGCCTCAGANTGGGNCNACTG
AGACAGTGA
