>Addgene plasmid #17653 | pEGFP-D50 lamin A | addgene partial sequence | sequence record 156941 | EGFP-C 5'-CATGGTCCTGCTGGAGTTCGTG-3'
ACGGTACCGCGGGCAGCGCTGCCAACCTGCCGGCCATGGAGACCCCGTCCCAGCGGCGCGCCACCCGCAG
CGGGGCGCAGGCCAGCTCCACTCCGCTGTCGCCCACCCGCATCACCCGGCTGCAGGAGAAGGAGGACCTG
CAGGAGCTCAATGATCGCTTGGCGGTCTACATCGACCGTGTGCGCTCGCTGGAAACGGAGAACGCAGGGC
TGCGCCTTCGCATCACCGAGTCTGAAGAGGTGGTCAGCCGCGAGGTGTCCGGCATCAAGGCCGCCTACGA
GGCCGAGCTCGGGGATGCCCGCAAGACCCTTGACTCAGTAGCCAAGGAGCGCGCCCGCCTGCAGCTGGAG
CTGAGCAAAGTGCGTGAGGAGTTTAAGGAGCTGAAAGCGCGCAATACCAAGAAGGAGGGTGACCTGATAG
CTGCTCAGGCTCGGCTGAAGGACCTGGAGGCTCTGCTGAACTCCAAGGAGGCCGCACTGAGCACTGCTCT
CAGTGAGAAGCGCACGCTGGAGGGCGAGCTGCATGATCTGCGGGGCCAGGTGGCCAAGCTTGAGGCAGCC
CTAGGTGAGGCCAAGAAGCAACTTCAGGATGAGATGCTGCGGCGGGTGGATGCTGAGAACAGGCTGCAGA
CCATGAAGGAGGAACTGGACTTCCAGAAGAACATCTACAGTGAGGAGCTGCGTGAGAC
